>Addgene plasmid #76090 | IKBKB gRNA (BRDN0001145579) | addgene full sequence | sequence record 185164 | Addgene Assembled Sequence
CCCGGGTGCAAAGATGGATAAAGTTTTAAACAGAGAGGAATCTTTGCAGCTAATGGACCTTCTAGGTCTT
GAAAGGAGTGGGAATTGGCTCCGGTGCCCGTCAGTGGGCAGAGCGCACATCGCCCACAGTCCCCGAGAAG
TTGGGGGGAGGGGTCGGCAATTGATCCGGTGCCTAGAGAAGGTGGCGCGGGGTAAACTGGGAAAGTGATG
TCGTGTACTGGCTCCGCCTTTTTCCCGAGGGTGGGGGAGAACCGTATATAAGTGCAGTAGTCGCCGTGAA
CGTTCTTTTTCGCAACGGGTTTGCCGCCAGAACACAGGTAAGTGCCGTGTGTGGTTCCCGCGGGCCTGGC
CTCTTTACGGGTTATGGCCCTTGCGTGCCTTGAATTACTTCCACCTGGCTGCAGTACGTGATTCTTGATC
CCGAGCTTCGGGTTGGAAGTGGGTGGGAGAGTTCGAGGCCTTGCGCTTAAGGAGCCCCTTCGCCTCGTGC
TTGAGTTGAGGCCTGGCCTGGGCGCTGGGGCCGCCGCGTGCGAATCTGGTGGCACCTTCGCGCCTGTCTC
GCTGCTTTCGATAAGTCTCTAGCCATTTAAAATTTTTGATGACCTGCTGCGACGCTTTTTTTCTGGCAAG
ATAGTCTTGTAAATGCGGGCCAAGATCTGCACACTGGTATTTCGGTTTTTGGGGCCGCGGGCGGCGACGG
GGCCCGTGCGTCCCAGCGCACATGTTCGGCGAGGCGGGGCCTGCGAGCGCGGCCACCGAGAATCGGACGG
GGGTAGTCTCAAGCTGGCCGGCCTGCTCTGGTGCCTGGCCTCGCGCCGCCGTGTATCGCCCCGCCCTGGG
CGGCAAGGCTGGCCCGGTCGGCACCAGTTGCGTGAGCGGAAAGATGGCCGCTTCCCGGCCCTGCTGCAGG
GAGCTCAAAATGGAGGACGCGGCGCTCGGGAGAGCGGGCGGGTGAGTCACCCACACAAAGGAAAAGGGCC
TTTCCGTCCTCAGCCGTCGCTTCATGTGACTCCACGGAGTACCGGGCGCCGTCCAGGCACCTCGATTAGT
TCTCGAGCTTTTGGAGTACGTCGTCTTTAGGTTGGGGGGAGGGGTTTTATGCGATGGAGTTTCCCCACAC
TGAGTGGGTGGAGACTGAAGTTAGGCCAGCTTGGCACTTGATGTAATTCTCCTTGGAATTTGCCCTTTTT
GAGTTTGGATCTTGGTTCATTCTCAAGCCTCAGACAGTGGTTCAAAGTTTTTTTCTTCCATTTCAGGTGT
CGTGACGTACGGCCACCATGACCGAGTACAAGCCCACGGTGCGCCTCGCCACCCGCGACGACGTCCCCAG
GGCCGTACGCACCCTCGCCGCCGCGTTCGCCGACTACCCCGCCACGCGCCACACCGTCGATCCGGACCGC
CACATCGAGCGGGTCACCGAGCTGCAAGAACTCTTCCTCACGCGCGTCGGGCTCGACATCGGCAAGGTGT
GGGTCGCGGACGACGGCGCCGCCGTGGCGGTCTGGACCACGCCGGAGAGCGTCGAAGCGGGGGCGGTGTT
CGCCGAGATCGGCCCGCGCATGGCCGAGTTGAGCGGTTCCCGGCTGGCCGCGCAGCAACAGATGGAAGGC
CTCCTGGCGCCGCACCGGCCCAAGGAGCCCGCGTGGTTCCTGGCCACCGTCGGAGTCTCGCCCGACCACC
AGGGCAAGGGTCTGGGCAGCGCCGTCGTGCTCCCCGGAGTGGAGGCGGCCGAGCGCGCCGGGGTGCCCGC
CTTCCTGGAGACCTCCGCGCCCCGCAACCTCCCCTTCTACGAGCGGCTCGGCTTCACCGTCACCGCCGAC
GTCGAGGTGCCCGAAGGACCGCGCACCTGGTGCATGACCCGCAAGCCCGGTGCCTGAACGCGTTAAGTCG
ACAATCAACCTCTGGATTACAAAATTTGTGAAAGATTGACTGGTATTCTTAACTATGTTGCTCCTTTTAC
GCTATGTGGATACGCTGCTTTAATGCCTTTGTATCATGCTATTGCTTCCCGTATGGCTTTCATTTTCTCC
TCCTTGTATAAATCCTGGTTGCTGTCTCTTTATGAGGAGTTGTGGCCCGTTGTCAGGCAACGTGGCGTGG
TGTGCACTGTGTTTGCTGACGCAACCCCCACTGGTTGGGGCATTGCCACCACCTGTCAGCTCCTTTCCGG
GACTTTCGCTTTCCCCCTCCCTATTGCCACGGCGGAACTCATCGCCGCCTGCCTTGCCCGCTGCTGGACA
GGGGCTCGGCTGTTGGGCACTGACAATTCCGTGGTGTTGTCGGGGAAATCATCGTCCTTTCCTTGGCTGC
TCGCCTGTGTTGCCACCTGGATTCTGCGCGGGACGTCCTTCTGCTACGTCCCTTCGGCCCTCAATCCAGC
GGACCTTCCTTCCCGCGGCCTGCTGCCGGCTCTGCGGCCTCTTCCGCGTCTTCGCCTTCGCCCTCAGACG
AGTCGGATCTCCCTTTGGGCCGCCTCCCCGCGTCGACTTTAAGACCAATGACTTACAAGGCAGCTGTAGA
TCTTAGCCACTTTTTAAAAGAAAAGGGGGGACTGGAAGGGCTAATTCACTCCCAACGAAGACAAGATCTG
CTTTTTGCTTGTACTGGGTCTCTCTGGTTAGACCAGATCTGAGCCTGGGAGCTCTCTGGCTAACTAGGGA
ACCCACTGCTTAAGCCTCAATAAAGCTTGCCTTGAGTGCTTCAAGTAGTGTGTGCCCGTCTGTTGTGTGA
CTCTGGTAACTAGAGATCCCTCAGACCCTTTTAGTCAGTGTGGAAAATCTCTAGCAGTACGTATAGTAGT
TCATGTCATCTTATTATTCAGTATTTATAACTTGCAAAGAAATGAATATCAGAGAGTGAGAGGAACTTGT
TTATTGCAGCTTATAATGGTTACAAATAAAGCAATAGCATCACAAATTTCACAAATAAAGCATTTTTTTC
ACTGCATTCTAGTTGTGGTTTGTCCAAACTCATCAATGTATCTTATCATGTCTGGCTCTAGCTATCCCGC
CCCTAACTCCGCCCATCCCGCCCCTAACTCCGCCCAGTTCCGCCCATTCTCCGCCCCATGGCTGACTAAT
TTTTTTTATTTATGCAGAGGCCGAGGCCGCCTCGGCCTCTGAGCTATTCCAGAAGTAGTGAGGAGGCTTT
TTTGGAGGCCTAGGGACGTACCCAATTCGCCCTATAGTGAGTCGTATTACGCGCGCTCACTGGCCGTCGT
TTTACAACGTCGTGACTGGGAAAACCCTGGCGTTACCCAACTTAATCGCCTTGCAGCACATCCCCCTTTC
GCCAGCTGGCGTAATAGCGAAGAGGCCCGCACCGATCGCCCTTCCCAACAGTTGCGCAGCCTGAATGGCG
AATGGG
[124 nt withheld, positions 3367-3490]
C
[91 nt withheld, positions 3492-3582]
A
[49 nt withheld, positions 3584-3632]
CCTTTGACGTTGGAGTCCACGTTCTTT
[37 nt withheld, positions 3660-3696]
ACCCTATCTCGGTCTATTCTTTTGATTTATAAGGGATTTTGCCGATTTCGGCCTATTGGTTAAAAAATGA
GCTGATTTAACAAAAATTTAACGCGAATTTTAACAAAATATTAACGCTTACAATTTAGGTGGCACTTTTC
GGGGAAATGTGCGCGGAACCCCTATTTGTTTATTTTTCTAAATACATTCAAATATGTATCCGCTCATGAG
ACAATAACCCTGATAAATGCTTCAATAATATTGAAAAAGGAAGAGTATGAGTATTCAACATTTCCGTGTC
GCCCTTATTCCCTTTTTTGCGGCATTTTGCCTTCCTGTTTTTGCTCACCCAGAAACGCTGGTGAAAGTAA
AAGATGCTGAAGATCAGTTGGGTGCACGAGTGGGTTACATCGAACTGGATCTCAACAGCGGTAAGATCCT
TGAGAGTTTTCGCCCCGAAGAACGTTTTCCAATGATGAGCACTTTTAAAGTTCTGCTATGTGGCGCGGTA
TTATCCCGTATTGACGCCGGGCAAGAGCAACTCGGTCGCCGCATACACTATTCTCAGAATGACTTGGTTG
AGTACTCACCAGTCACAGAAAAGCATCTTACGGATGGCATGACAGTAAGAGAATTATGCAGTGCTGCCAT
AACCATGAGTGATAACACTGCGGCCAACTTACTTCTGACAACGATCGGAGGACCGAAGGAGCTAACCGCT
TTTTTGCACAACATGGGGGATCATGTAACTCGCCTTGATCGTTGGGAACCGGAGCTGAATGAAGCCATAC
CAAACGACGAGCGTGACACCACGATGCCTGTAGCAATGGCAACAACGTTGCGCAAACTATTAACTGGCGA
ACTACTTACTCTAGCTTCCCGGCAACAATTAATAGACTGGATGGAGGCGGATAAAGTTGCAGGACCACTT
CTGCGCTCGGCCCTTCCGGCTGGCTGGTTTATTGCTGATAAATCTGGAGCCGGTGAGCGTGGGTCTCGCG
GTATCATTGCAGCACTGGGGCCAGATGGTAAGCCCTCCCGTATCGTAGTTATCTACACGACGGGGAGTCA
GGCAACTATGGATGAACGAAATAGACAGATCGCTGAGATAGGTGCCTCACTGATTAAGCATTGGTAACTG
TCAGACCAAGTTTACTCATATATACTTTAGATTGATTTAAAACTTCATTTTTAATTTAAAAGGATCTAGG
TGAAGATCCTTTTTGATAATCTCATGACCAAAATCCCTTAACGTGAGTTTTCGTTCCACTGAGCGTCAGA
CCCCGTAGAAAAGATCAAAGGATCTTCTTGAGATCCTTTTTTTCTGCGCGTAATCTGCTGCTTGCAAACA
AAAAAACCACCGCTACCAGCGGTGGTTTGTTTGCCGGATCAAGAGCTACCAACTCTTTTTCCGAAGGTAA
CTGGCTTCAGCAGAGCGCAGATACCAAATACTGTTCTTCTAGTGTAGCCGTAGTTAGGCCACCACTTCAA
GAACTCTGTAGCACCGCCTACATACCTCGCTCTGCTAATCCTGTTACCAGTGGCTGCTGCCAGTGGCGAT
AAGTCGTGTCTTACCGGGTTGGACTCAAGACGATAGTTACCGGATAAGGCGCAGCGGTCGGGCTGAACGG
GGGGTTCGTGCACACAGCCCAGCTTGGAGCGAACGACCTACACCGAACTGAGATACCTACAGCGTGAGCT
ATGAGAAAGCGCCACGCTTCCCGAAGGGAGAAAGGCGGACAGGTATCCGGTAAGCGGCAGGGTCGGAACA
GGAGAGCGCACGAGGGAGCTTCCAGGGGGAAACGCCTGGTATCTTTATAGTCCTGTCGGGTTTCGCCACC
TCTGACTTGAGCGTCGATTTTTGTGATGCTCGTCAGGGGGGCGGAGCCTATGGAAAAACGCCAGCAACGC
GGCCTTTTTACGGTTCCTGGCCTTTTGCTGGCCTTTTGCTCACATGTTCTTTCCTGCGTTATCCCCTGAT
TCTGTGGATAACCGTATTACCGCCTTTGAGTGAGCTGATACCGCTCGCCGCAGCCGAACGACCGAGCGCA
GCGAGTCAGTGAGCGAGGAAGCGGAAGAGCGCCCAATACGCAAACCGCCTCTCCCCGCGCGTTGGCCGAT
TCATTAATGCAGCTGGCACGACAGGTTTCCCGACTGGAAAGCGGGCAGTGAGCGCAACGCAATTAATGTG
AGTTAGCTCACTCATTAGGCACCCCAGGCTTTACACTTTATGCTTCCGGCTCGTATGTTGTGTGGAATTG
TGAGCGGATAACAATTTCACACAGGAAACAGCTATGACCATGATTACGCCAAGCGCGCAATTAACCCTCA
CTAAAGGGAACAAAAGCTGGAGCTGCAAGCTTAATGTAGTCTTATGCAATACTCTTGTAGTCTTGCAACA
TGGTAACGATGAGTTAGCAACATGCCTTACAAGGAGAGAAAAAGCACCGTGCATGCCGATTGGTGGAAGT
AAGGTGGTACGATCGTGCCTTATTAGGAAGGCAACAGACGGGTCTGACATGGATTGGACGAACCACTGAA
TTGCCGCATTGCAGAGATATTGTATTTAAGTGCCTAGCTCGATACATAAACGGGTCTCTCTGGTTAGACC
AGATCTGAGCCTGGGAGCTCTCTGGCTAACTAGGGAACCCACTGCTTAAGCCTCAATAAAGCTTGCCTTG
AGTGCTTCAAGTAGTGTGTGCCCGTCTGTTGTGTGACTCTGGTAACTAGAGATCCCTCAGACCCTTTTAG
TCAGTGTGGAAAATCTCTAGCAGTGGCGCCCGAACAGGGACTTGAAAGCGAAAGGGAAACCAGAGGAGCT
CTCTCGACGCAGGACTCGGCTTGCTGAAGCGCGCACGGCAAGAGGCGAGGGGCGGCGACTGGTGAGTACG
CCAAAAATTTTGACTAGCGGAGGCTAGAAGGAGAGAGATGGGTGCGAGAGCGTCAGTATTAAGCGGGGGA
GAATTAGATCGCGATGGGAAAAAATTCGGTTAAGGCCAGGGGGAAAGAAAAAATATAAATTAAAACATAT
AGTATGGGCAAGCAGGGAGCTAGAACGATTCGCAGTTAATCCTGGCCTGTTAGAAACATCAGAAGGCTGT
AGACAAATACTGGGACAGCTACAACCATCCCTTCAGACAGGATCAGAAGAACTTAGATCATTATATAATA
CAGTAGCAACCCTCTATTGTGTGCATCAAAGGATAGAGATAAAAGACACCAAGGAAGCTTTAGACAAGAT
AGAGGAAGAGCAAAACAAAAGTAAGACCACCGCACAGCAAGCGGCCGCTGATCTTCAGACCTGGAGGAGG
AGATATGAGGGACAATTGGAGAAGTGAATTATATAAATATAAAGTAGTAAAAATTGAACCATTAGGAGTA
GCACCCACCAAGGCAAAGAGAAGAGTGGTGCAGAGAGAAAAAAGAGCAGTGGGAATAGGAGCTTTGTTCC
TTGGGTTCTTGGGAGCAGCAGGAAGCACTATGGGCGCAGCGTCAATGACGCTGACGGTACAGGCCAGACA
ATTATTGTCTGGTATAGTGCAGCAGCAGAACAATTTGCTGAGGGCTATTGAGGCGCAACAGCATCTGTTG
CAACTCACAGTCTGGGGCATCAAGCAGCTCCAGGCAAGAATCCTGGCTGTGGAAAGATACCTAAAGGATC
AACAGCTCCTGGGGATTTGGGGTTGCTCTGGAAAACTCATTTGCACCACTGCTGTGCCTTGGAATGCTAG
TTGGAGTAATAAATCTCTGGAACAGATTTGGAATCACACGACCTGGATGGAGTGGGACAGAGAAATTAAC
AATTACACAAGCTTAATACACTCCTTAATTGAAGAATCGCAAAACCAGCAAGAAAAGAATGAACAAGAAT
TATTGGAATTAGATAAATGGGCAAGTTTGTGGAATTGGTTTAACATAACAAATTGGCTGTGGTATATAAA
ATTATTCATAATGATAGTAGGAGGCTTGGTAGGTTTAAGAATAGTTTTTGCTGTACTTTCTATAGTGAAT
AGAGTTAGGCAGGGATATTCACCATTATCGTTTCAGACCCACCTCCCAACCCCGAGGGGACCCAGAGAGG
GCCTATTTCCCATGATTCCTTCATATTTGCATATACGATACAAGGCTGTTAGAGAGATAATTAGAATTAA
TTTGACTGTAAACACAAAGATATTAGTACAAAATACGTGACGTAGAAAGTAATAATTTCTTGGGTAGTTT
GCAGTTTTAAAATTATGTTTTAAAATGGACTATCATATGCTTACCGTAACTTGAAAGTATTTCGATTTCT
TGGCTTTATATATCTTGTGGAAAGGACGAAACACCGTTTGCAGGCATTCAAAAGTGGTTTTAGAGCTAGA
AATAGCAAGTTAAAATAAGGCTAGTCCGTTATCAACTTGAAAAAGTGGCACCGAGTCGGTGCTTTTTTAA
GCTTGGCGTAACTAGATCTTGAGACAAATGGCAGTATTCATCCACAATTTTAAAAGAAAAGGGGGGATTG
GGGGGTACAGTGCAGGGGAAAGAATAGTAGACATAATAGCAACAGACATACAAACTAAAGAATTACAAAA
ACAAATTACAAAAATTCAAAATTTTCGGGTTTATTACAGGGACAGCAGAGATCCACTTTGGCGCCGGCTC
GAGGGGG
Features (pLannotate 1.2.2; 29 found; start..end, strand, type, name):
     14..80      +  CDS            small t antigen (fragment): SV40 (simian virus 40) small t antigen
    106..317     +  promoter       EF-1α core promoter: core promoter for human elongation factor EF-1α
    318..1256    +  intron         EF-1α intron A: intron upstream of the start codon of human EF-1α
   1278..1877    +  CDS            PuroR (fragment): puromycin N-acetyltransferase; pac from Streptomyces; confers resistance to puromycin
   1893..2481    +  misc_feature   WPRE: woodchuck hepatitis virus posttranscriptional regulatory element
   2532..2551    +  misc_feature   cPPT/CTS (fragment): central polypurine tract and central termination sequence of HIV-1
   2553..2786    +  LTR            3' LTR (ΔU3): self-inactivating 3' long terminal repeat (LTR) from HIV-1
   2864..2985    +  polyA_signal   SV40 poly(A) signal: SV40 polyadenylation signal
   3025..3160    +  rep_origin     SV40 ori: SV40 origin of replication
   3181..3199    -  promoter       T7 promoter: promoter for bacteriophage T7 RNA polymerase
   3207..3362    +  CDS            lacZα (fragment): LacZα fragment of β-galactosidase; lacZ fragment
   3367..3795    +  rep_origin     f1 ori (sequence partly withheld): f1 bacteriophage origin of replication; arrow indicates direction of (+) strand synthesis
   3848..3952    +  promoter       AmpR promoter: bla
   3953..4813    +  CDS            AmpR: β-lactamase; bla; confers resistance to ampicillin, carbenicillin, and related antibiotics
   4984..5572    +  rep_origin     ori: high-copy-number ColE1/pMB1/pBR322/pUC origin of replication
   5755..5847    +  CDS            lacI (fragment): lac repressor; lacI; The lac repressor binds to the lac operator to inhibit transcription in E. coli. This inhibition can be relieved by adding lactose or isopropyl-β-D-thiogalactopyranoside (IPTG).
   5860..5881    +  protein_bind   CAP binding site: CAP binding activates transcription in the presence of cAMP. E. coli catabolite activator protein
   5896..5926    +  promoter       lac promoter: promoter for the E. coli lac operon
   5934..5950    +  protein_bind   lac operator: The lac repressor binds to the lac operator to inhibit transcription in E. coli. This inhibition can be relieved by adding lactose or isopropyl-β-D-thiogalactopyranoside (IPTG). lac repressor encoded by lacI
   5995..6013    +  promoter       T3 promoter: promoter for bacteriophage T3 RNA polymerase
   6041..6267    +  promoter       RSV promoter: Rous sarcoma virus enhancer/promoter
   6268..6448    +  LTR            5' LTR (truncated): truncated 5' long terminal repeat (LTR) from HIV-1
   6495..6620    +  misc_feature   HIV-1 Ψ: packaging signal of human immunodeficiency virus type 1
   6604..6967    +  CDS            HIV-1 gag (fragment): gag protein from human immunodeficiency virus 1; gag
   7113..7346    +  misc_feature   RRE: The Rev response element (RRE) of HIV-1 allows for Rev-dependent mRNA export from the nucleus to the cytoplasm.
   7723..7749    +  CDS            Rev (fragment): human immunodeficiency virus 1 (HIV-1) Rev protein; rev; enhances nuclear export of unspliced and incompletely spliced viral mRNAs
   7753..7993    +  promoter       U6 promoter: RNA polymerase III promoter for human U6 snRNA
   8023..8098    +  misc_RNA       gRNA scaffold: guide RNA scaffold for the Streptococcus pyogenes CRISPR/Cas9 system
   8154..8271    +  misc_feature   cPPT/CTS: central polypurine tract and central termination sequence of HIV-1
