[The description below was written by a language model from this plasmid's Addgene catalogue record and pLannotate feature annotations shown in this document.]
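Description:
IKBKB gRNA (BRDN0001145579) is a third-generation lentiviral CRISPR guide plasmid built on the lentiGuide-Puro backbone. It delivers a single guide RNA directed against human IKBKB, the gene encoding the IKK-beta kinase. It is propagated in E. coli as a high-copy plasmid through a ColE1/pUC-type origin with ampicillin selection (AmpR). The bacterial backbone also carries an f1 origin, an SV40 origin and poly(A) signal, and remnants of lac and T7/T3 promoter elements.

The lentiviral transfer cassette begins with an RSV promoter fused to a truncated HIV-1 5' LTR, which drives genomic RNA production in packaging cells without Tat. This is followed by the Ψ packaging signal with a partial gag sequence, the Rev response element for nuclear export, and a cPPT/CTS element that aids nuclear import of the reverse-transcribed genome. Within this unit, a human U6 RNA polymerase III promoter transcribes the IKBKB-specific spacer joined to the Streptococcus pyogenes Cas9 guide scaffold. A separate EF-1α core promoter with its intron A drives puromycin N-acetyltransferase for selection of transduced mammalian cells. A WPRE enhances transcript expression, and the ΔU3 self-inactivating 3' LTR closes the cassette, disabling LTR promoter activity after integration.

The plasmid does not encode Cas9, so it must be used with a separate Cas9 vector or in cells that already express the nuclease. The guide was designed against several IKBKB reference transcripts and belongs to a human kinome gRNA collection. It is suited to knockout of IKBKB, either individually or as part of loss-of-function screening.
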