Addgene plasmid #76090: IKBKB gRNA (BRDN0001145579)
Purpose: 3rd generation lentiviral gRNA plasmid targeting human IKBKB
Depositing lab: John Doench & David Root. Depositing organization: Broad Institute. Publication: Optimized sgRNA design to maximize activity and minimize off-target effects of CRISPR-Cas9. Doench JG, Fusi N, Sullender M, Hegde M, Vaimberg EW, Donovan KF, Smith I, Tothova Z, Wilen C, Orchard R, Virgin HW, Listgarten J, Root DE. Nat Biotechnol. 2016 Jan 18. doi: 10.1038/nbt.3437. PubMed 26780180.
Backbone
  Vector backbone: lentiGuide-Puro
  Backbone manufacturer: Zhang Lab (Addgene plasmid # 52963)
  Vector type: Mammalian Expression, Lentiviral, CRISPR
  Selectable markers: Puromycin
Growth in bacteria
  Bacterial resistance: Ampicillin, 100 μg/mL
  Growth temperature: 37°C
  Growth strain: DH5alpha
  Copy number: High Copy
Gene/Insert
  Gene/Insert name: IKBKB (alt names: IKBKB; NM_001190720.2)
  gRNA/shRNA sequence: TTTGCAGGCATTCAAAAGTG
  Species: H. sapiens (human)
  Entrez Gene: IKBKB (a.k.a. IKK-2, IKK-beta, IKK2, IKKB, IMD15, IMD15A, IMD15B, NFKBIKB)
  Promoter: hU6
  Cloning method: Unknown
  Sequencing primers: 5′ U6-F; 3′ pS2-R
Terms and licenses: Academic/Nonprofit Terms; Industry Terms: Not Available to Industry
Depositor comments: The gRNA was designed to target the following Genbank reference sequence(s): NM_001190720.2,NM_001242778.1,NM_001556.2. Note that this plasmid does NOT contain Cas9. It should be used in conjunction with lentiCas9-Blast (Addgene #52962) or otherwise with cell lines already expressing Cas9. Browse the full kinome gRNA library at http://www.addgene.org/pooled-library/broadgpp-human-kinome/ or visit http://www.broadinstitute.org/rnai/public/ for detailed protocols and information.
How to cite: IKBKB gRNA (BRDN0001145579) was a gift from John Doench & David Root (Addgene plasmid # 76090 ; http://n2t.net/addgene:76090 ; RRID:Addgene_76090)
