>Addgene plasmid #76090 | IKBKB gRNA (BRDN0001145579) | depositor partial sequence | sequence record 143550 | Target Sequence
TTTGCAGGCATTCAAAAGTG
