>Addgene plasmid #76090 | IKBKB gRNA (BRDN0001145579) | addgene partial sequence | sequence record 185163 | hU6-F
GTAGAAAGTAATAATTTCTTGGGTAGTTTGCAGTTTTAAAATTATGTTTTAAAATGGACTATCATATGCT
TACCGTAACTTGAAAGTATTTCGATTTCTTGGCTTTATATATCTTGTGGAAAGGACGAAACACCGTTTGC
AGGCATTCAAAAGTGGTTTTAGAGCTAGAAATAGCAAGTTAAAATAAGGCTAGTCCGTTATCAACTTGAA
AAAGTGGCACCGAGTCGGTGCTTTTTTAAGCTTGGCGTAACTAGATCTTGAGACAAATGGCAGTATTCAT
CCACAATTTTAAAAGAAAAGGGGGGATTGGGGGGTACAGTGCAGGGGAAAGAATAGTAGACATAATAGCA
ACAGACATACAAACTAAAGAATTACAAAAACAAATTACAAAAATTCAAAATTTTCGGGTTTATTACAGGG
ACAGCAGAGATCCACTTTGGCGCCGGCTCGAGGGGGCCCGGGTGCAAAGATGGATAAAGTTTTAAACAGA
GAGGAATCTTTGCAGCTAATGGACCTTCTAGGTCTTGAAAGGAGTGGGAATTGGCTCCGGTGCCCGTCAG
TGGGCAGAGC
